>Addgene plasmid #201630 | LENTICRISPR-UCK1_sgRNA1 | addgene full sequence | sequence record 396632 | Addgene NGS Result
TGATGCGGTTTTGGCAGTACATCAATGGGCGTGGATAGCGGTTTGACTCACGGGGATTTCCAAGTCTCCA
CCCCATTGACGTCAATGGGAGTTTGTTTTGGCACCAAAATCAACGGGACTTTCCAAAATGTCGTAACAAC
TCCGCCCCATTGACGCAAATGGGCGGTAGGCGTGTACGGTGGGAGGTCTATATAAGCAGCGCGTTTTGCC
TGTACTGGGTCTCTCTGGTTAGACCAGATCTGAGCCTGGGAGCTCTCTGGCTAACTAGGGAACCCACTGC
TTAAGCCTCAATAAAGCTTGCCTTGAGTGCTTCAAGTAGTGTGTGCCCGTCTGTTGTGTGACTCTGGTAA
CTAGAGATCCCTCAGACCCTTTTAGTCAGTGTGGAAAATCTCTAGCAGTGGCGCCCGAACAGGGACTTGA
AAGCGAAAGGGAAACCAGAGGAGCTCTCTCGACGCAGGACTCGGCTTGCTGAAGCGCGCACGGCAAGAGG
CGAGGGGCGGCGACTGGTGAGTACGCCAAAAATTTTGACTAGCGGAGGCTAGAAGGAGAGAGATGGGTGC
GAGAGCGTCAGTATTAAGCGGGGGAGAATTAGATCGCGATGGGAAAAAATTCGGTTAAGGCCAGGGGGAA
AGAAAAAATATAAATTAAAACATATAGTATGGGCAAGCAGGGAGCTAGAACGATTCGCAGTTAATCCTGG
CCTGTTAGAAACATCAGAAGGCTGTAGACAAATACTGGGACAGCTACAACCATCCCTTCAGACAGGATCA
GAAGAACTTAGATCATTATATAATACAGTAGCAACCCTCTATTGTGTGCATCAAAGGATAGAGATAAAAG
ACACCAAGGAAGCTTTAGACAAGATAGAGGAAGAGCAAAACAAAAGTAAGACCACCGCACAGCAAGCGGC
CGCTGATCTTCAGACCTGGAGGAGGAGATATGAGGGACAATTGGAGAAGTGAATTATATAAATATAAAGT
AGTAAAAATTGAACCATTAGGAGTAGCACCCACCAAGGCAAAGAGAAGAGTGGTGCAGAGAGAAAAAAGA
GCAGTGGGAATAGGAGCTTTGTTCCTTGGGTTCTTGGGAGCAGCAGGAAGCACTATGGGCGCAGCGTCAA
TGACGCTGACGGTACAGGCCAGACAATTATTGTCTGGTATAGTGCAGCAGCAGAACAATTTGCTGAGGGC
TATTGAGGCGCAACAGCATCTGTTGCAACTCACAGTCTGGGGCATCAAGCAGCTCCAGGCAAGAATCCTG
GCTGTGGAAAGATACCTAAAGGATCAACAGCTCCTGGGGATTTGGGGTTGCTCTGGAAAACTCATTTGCA
CCACTGCTGTGCCTTGGAATGCTAGTTGGAGTAATAAATCTCTGGAACAGATTTGGAATCACACGACCTG
GATGGAGTGGGACAGAGAAATTAACAATTACACAAGCTTAATACACTCCTTAATTGAAGAATCGCAAAAC
CAGCAAGAAAAGAATGAACAAGAATTATTGGAATTAGATAAATGGGCAAGTTTGTGGAATTGGTTTAACA
TAACAAATTGGCTGTGGTATATAAAATTATTCATAATGATAGTAGGAGGCTTGGTAGGTTTAAGAATAGT
TTTTGCTGTACTTTCTATAGTGAATAGAGTTAGGCAGGGATATTCACCATTATCGTTTCAGACCCACCTC
CCAACCCCGAGGGGACCCGACAGGCCCGAAGGAATAGAAGAAGAAGGTGGAGAGAGAGACAGAGACAGAT
CCATTCGATTAGTGAACGGATCGGCACTGCGTGCGCCAATTCTGCAGACAAATGGCAGTATTCATCCACA
ATTTTAAAAGAAAAGGGGGGATTGGGGGGTACAGTGCAGGGGAAAGAATAGTAGACATAATAGCAACAGA
CATACAAACTAAAGAATTACAAAAACAAATTACAAAAATTCAAAATTTTCGGGTTTATTACAGGGACAGC
AGAGATCCAGTTTGGTTAATTAAGGTACCGAGGGCCTATTTCCCATGATTCCTTCATATTTGCATATACG
ATACAAGGCTGTTAGAGAGATAATTAGAATTAATTTGACTGTAAACACAAAGATATTAGTACAAAATACG
TGACGTAGAAAGTAATAATTTCTTGGGTAGTTTGCAGTTTTAAAATTATGTTTTAAAATGGACTATCATA
TGCTTACCGTAACTTGAAAGTATTTCGATTTCTTGGCTTTATATATCTTGTGGAAAGGACGAAACACCGT
GTGTCACAAAATCATAGGTGTTTTAGAGCTAGAAATAGCAAGTTAAAATAAGGCTAGTCCGTTATCAACT
TGAAAAAGTGGCACCGAGTCGGTGCTTTTTTGAATTCGCTAGCTAGGTCTTGAAAGGAGTGGGAATTGGC
TCCGGTGCCCGTCAGTGGGCAGAGCGCACATCGCCCACAGTCCCCGAGAAGTTGGGGGGAGGGGTCGGCA
ATTGATCCGGTGCCTAGAGAAGGTGGCGCGGGGTAAACTGGGAAAGTGATGTCGTGTACTGGCTCCGCCT
TTTTCCCGAGGGTGGGGGAGAACCGTATATAAGTGCAGTAGTCGCCGTGAACGTTCTTTTTCGCAACGGG
TTTGCCGCCAGAACACAGGACCGGTTCTAGAGCGCTGCCACCATGGACAAGAAGTACAGCATCGGCCTGG
ACATCGGCACCAACTCTGTGGGCTGGGCCGTGATCACCGACGAGTACAAGGTGCCCAGCAAGAAATTCAA
GGTGCTGGGCAACACCGACCGGCACAGCATCAAGAAGAACCTGATCGGAGCCCTGCTGTTCGACAGCGGC
GAAACAGCCGAGGCCACCCGGCTGAAGAGAACCGCCAGAAGAAGATACACCAGACGGAAGAACCGGATCT
GCTATCTGCAAGAGATCTTCAGCAACGAGATGGCCAAGGTGGACGACAGCTTCTTCCACAGACTGGAAGA
GTCCTTCCTGGTGGAAGAGGATAAGAAGCACGAGCGGCACCCCATCTTCGGCAACATCGTGGACGAGGTG
GCCTACCACGAGAAGTACCCCACCATCTACCACCTGAGAAAGAAACTGGTGGACAGCACCGACAAGGCCG
ACCTGCGGCTGATCTATCTGGCCCTGGCCCACATGATCAAGTTCCGGGGCCACTTCCTGATCGAGGGCGA
CCTGAACCCCGACAACAGCGACGTGGACAAGCTGTTCATCCAGCTGGTGCAGACCTACAACCAGCTGTTC
GAGGAAAACCCCATCAACGCCAGCGGCGTGGACGCCAAGGCCATCCTGTCTGCCAGACTGAGCAAGAGCA
GACGGCTGGAAAATCTGATCGCCCAGCTGCCCGGCGAGAAGAAGAATGGCCTGTTCGGAAACCTGATTGC
CCTGAGCCTGGGCCTGACCCCCAACTTCAAGAGCAACTTCGACCTGGCCGAGGATGCCAAACTGCAGCTG
AGCAAGGACACCTACGACGACGACCTGGACAACCTGCTGGCCCAGATCGGCGACCAGTACGCCGACCTGT
TTCTGGCCGCCAAGAACCTGTCCGACGCCATCCTGCTGAGCGACATCCTGAGAGTGAACACCGAGATCAC
CAAGGCCCCCCTGAGCGCCTCTATGATCAAGAGATACGACGAGCACCACCAGGACCTGACCCTGCTGAAA
GCTCTCGTGCGGCAGCAGCTGCCTGAGAAGTACAAAGAGATTTTCTTCGACCAGAGCAAGAACGGCTACG
CCGGCTACATTGACGGCGGAGCCAGCCAGGAAGAGTTCTACAAGTTCATCAAGCCCATCCTGGAAAAGAT
GGACGGCACCGAGGAACTGCTCGTGAAGCTGAACAGAGAGGACCTGCTGCGGAAGCAGCGGACCTTCGAC
AACGGCAGCATCCCCCACCAGATCCACCTGGGAGAGCTGCACGCCATTCTGCGGCGGCAGGAAGATTTTT
ACCCATTCCTGAAGGACAACCGGGAAAAGATCGAGAAGATCCTGACCTTCCGCATCCCCTACTACGTGGG
CCCTCTGGCCAGGGGAAACAGCAGATTCGCCTGGATGACCAGAAAGAGCGAGGAAACCATCACCCCCTGG
AACTTCGAGGAAGTGGTGGACAAGGGCGCTTCCGCCCAGAGCTTCATCGAGCGGATGACCAACTTCGATA
AGAACCTGCCCAACGAGAAGGTGCTGCCCAAGCACAGCCTGCTGTACGAGTACTTCACCGTGTATAACGA
GCTGACCAAAGTGAAATACGTGACCGAGGGAATGAGAAAGCCCGCCTTCCTGAGCGGCGAGCAGAAAAAG
GCCATCGTGGACCTGCTGTTCAAGACCAACCGGAAAGTGACCGTGAAGCAGCTGAAAGAGGACTACTTCA
AGAAAATCGAGTGCTTCGACTCCGTGGAAATCTCCGGCGTGGAAGATCGGTTCAACGCCTCCCTGGGCAC
ATACCACGATCTGCTGAAAATTATCAAGGACAAGGACTTCCTGGACAATGAGGAAAACGAGGACATTCTG
GAAGATATCGTGCTGACCCTGACACTGTTTGAGGACAGAGAGATGATCGAGGAACGGCTGAAAACCTATG
CCCACCTGTTCGACGACAAAGTGATGAAGCAGCTGAAGCGGCGGAGATACACCGGCTGGGGCAGGCTGAG
CCGGAAGCTGATCAACGGCATCCGGGACAAGCAGTCCGGCAAGACAATCCTGGATTTCCTGAAGTCCGAC
GGCTTCGCCAACAGAAACTTCATGCAGCTGATCCACGACGACAGCCTGACCTTTAAAGAGGACATCCAGA
AAGCCCAGGTGTCCGGCCAGGGCGATAGCCTGCACGAGCACATTGCCAATCTGGCCGGCAGCCCCGCCAT
TAAGAAGGGCATCCTGCAGACAGTGAAGGTGGTGGACGAGCTCGTGAAAGTGATGGGCCGGCACAAGCCC
GAGAACATCGTGATCGAAATGGCCAGAGAGAACCAGACCACCCAGAAGGGACAGAAGAACAGCCGCGAGA
GAATGAAGCGGATCGAAGAGGGCATCAAAGAGCTGGGCAGCCAGATCCTGAAAGAACACCCCGTGGAAAA
CACCCAGCTGCAGAACGAGAAGCTGTACCTGTACTACCTGCAGAATGGGCGGGATATGTACGTGGACCAG
GAACTGGACATCAACCGGCTGTCCGACTACGATGTGGACCATATCGTGCCTCAGAGCTTTCTGAAGGACG
ACTCCATCGACAACAAGGTGCTGACCAGAAGCGACAAGAACCGGGGCAAGAGCGACAACGTGCCCTCCGA
AGAGGTCGTGAAGAAGATGAAGAACTACTGGCGGCAGCTGCTGAACGCCAAGCTGATTACCCAGAGAAAG
TTCGACAATCTGACCAAGGCCGAGAGAGGCGGCCTGAGCGAACTGGATAAGGCCGGCTTCATCAAGAGAC
AGCTGGTGGAAACCCGGCAGATCACAAAGCACGTGGCACAGATCCTGGACTCCCGGATGAACACTAAGTA
CGACGAGAATGACAAGCTGATCCGGGAAGTGAAAGTGATCACCCTGAAGTCCAAGCTGGTGTCCGATTTC
CGGAAGGATTTCCAGTTTTACAAAGTGCGCGAGATCAACAACTACCACCACGCCCACGACGCCTACCTGA
ACGCCGTCGTGGGAACCGCCCTGATCAAAAAGTACCCTAAGCTGGAAAGCGAGTTCGTGTACGGCGACTA
CAAGGTGTACGACGTGCGGAAGATGATCGCCAAGAGCGAGCAGGAAATCGGCAAGGCTACCGCCAAGTAC
TTCTTCTACAGCAACATCATGAACTTTTTCAAGACCGAGATTACCCTGGCCAACGGCGAGATCCGGAAGC
GGCCTCTGATCGAGACAAACGGCGAAACCGGGGAGATCGTGTGGGATAAGGGCCGGGATTTTGCCACCGT
GCGGAAAGTGCTGAGCATGCCCCAAGTGAATATCGTGAAAAAGACCGAGGTGCAGACAGGCGGCTTCAGC
AAAGAGTCTATCCTGCCCAAGAGGAACAGCGATAAGCTGATCGCCAGAAAGAAGGACTGGGACCCTAAGA
AGTACGGCGGCTTCGACAGCCCCACCGTGGCCTATTCTGTGCTGGTGGTGGCCAAAGTGGAAAAGGGCAA
GTCCAAGAAACTGAAGAGTGTGAAAGAGCTGCTGGGGATCACCATCATGGAAAGAAGCAGCTTCGAGAAG
AATCCCATCGACTTTCTGGAAGCCAAGGGCTACAAAGAAGTGAAAAAGGACCTGATCATCAAGCTGCCTA
AGTACTCCCTGTTCGAGCTGGAAAACGGCCGGAAGAGAATGCTGGCCTCTGCCGGCGAACTGCAGAAGGG
AAACGAACTGGCCCTGCCCTCCAAATATGTGAACTTCCTGTACCTGGCCAGCCACTATGAGAAGCTGAAG
GGCTCCCCCGAGGATAATGAGCAGAAACAGCTGTTTGTGGAACAGCACAAGCACTACCTGGACGAGATCA
TCGAGCAGATCAGCGAGTTCTCCAAGAGAGTGATCCTGGCCGACGCTAATCTGGACAAAGTGCTGTCCGC
CTACAACAAGCACCGGGATAAGCCCATCAGAGAGCAGGCCGAGAATATCATCCACCTGTTTACCCTGACC
AATCTGGGAGCCCCTGCCGCCTTCAAGTACTTTGACACCACCATCGACCGGAAGAGGTACACCAGCACCA
AAGAGGTGCTGGACGCCACCCTGATCCACCAGAGCATCACCGGCCTGTACGAGACACGGATCGACCTGTC
TCAGCTGGGAGGCGACAAGCGACCTGCCGCCACAAAGAAGGCTGGACAGGCTAAGAAGAAGAAAGATTAC
AAAGACGATGACGATAAGGGATCCGGCGCAACAAACTTCTCTCTGCTGAAACAAGCCGGAGATGTCGAAG
AGAATCCTGGACCGACCGAGTACAAGCCCACGGTGCGCCTCGCCACCCGCGACGACGTCCCCAGGGCCGT
ACGCACCCTCGCCGCCGCGTTCGCCGACTACCCCGCCACGCGCCACACCGTCGATCCGGACCGCCACATC
GAGCGGGTCACCGAGCTGCAAGAACTCTTCCTCACGCGCGTCGGGCTCGACATCGGCAAGGTGTGGGTCG
CGGACGACGGCGCCGCGGTGGCGGTCTGGACCACGCCGGAGAGCGTCGAAGCGGGGGCGGTGTTCGCCGA
GATCGGCCCGCGCATGGCCGAGTTGAGCGGTTCCCGGCTGGCCGCGCAGCAACAGATGGAAGGCCTCCTG
GCGCCGCACCGGCCCAAGGAGCCCGCGTGGTTCCTGGCCACCGTCGGAGTCTCGCCCGACCACCAGGGCA
AGGGTCTGGGCAGCGCCGTCGTGCTCCCCGGAGTGGAGGCGGCCGAGCGCGCCGGGGTGCCCGCCTTCCT
GGAGACCTCCGCGCCCCGCAACCTCCCCTTCTACGAGCGGCTCGGCTTCACCGTCACCGCCGACGTCGAG
GTGCCCGAAGGACCGCGCACCTGGTGCATGACCCGCAAGCCCGGTGCCTGAACGCGTTAAGTCGACAATC
AACCTCTGGATTACAAAATTTGTGAAAGATTGACTGGTATTCTTAACTATGTTGCTCCTTTTACGCTATG
TGGATACGCTGCTTTAATGCCTTTGTATCATGCTATTGCTTCCCGTATGGCTTTCATTTTCTCCTCCTTG
TATAAATCCTGGTTGCTGTCTCTTTATGAGGAGTTGTGGCCCGTTGTCAGGCAACGTGGCGTGGTGTGCA
CTGTGTTTGCTGACGCAACCCCCACTGGTTGGGGCATTGCCACCACCTGTCAGCTCCTTTCCGGGACTTT
CGCTTTCCCCCTCCCTATTGCCACGGCGGAACTCATCGCCGCCTGCCTTGCCCGCTGCTGGACAGGGGCT
CGGCTGTTGGGCACTGACAATTCCGTGGTGTTGTCGGGGAAATCATCGTCCTTTCCTTGGCTGCTCGCCT
GTGTTGCCACCTGGATTCTGCGCGGGACGTCCTTCTGCTACGTCCCTTCGGCCCTCAATCCAGCGGACCT
TCCTTCCCGCGGCCTGCTGCCGGCTCTGCGGCCTCTTCCGCGTCTTCGCCTTCGCCCTCAGACGAGTCGG
ATCTCCCTTTGGGCCGCCTCCCCGCGTCGACTTTAAGACCAATGACTTACAAGGCAGCTGTAGATCTTAG
CCACTTTTTAAAAGAAAAGGGGGGACTGGAAGGGCTAATTCACTCCCAACGAAGACAAGATCTGCTTTTT
GCTTGTACTGGGTCTCTCTGGTTAGACCAGATCTGAGCCTGGGAGCTCTCTGGCTAACTAGGGAACCCAC
TGCTTAAGCCTCAATAAAGCTTGCCTTGAGTGCTTCAAGTAGTGTGTGCCCGTCTGTTGTGTGACTCTGG
TAACTAGAGATCCCTCAGACCCTTTTAGTCAGTGTGGAAAATCTCTAGCAGGGCCCGTTTAAACCCGCTG
ATCAGCCTCGACTGTGCCTTCTAGTTGCCAGCCATCTGTTGTTTGCCCCTCCCCCGTGCCTTCCTTGACC
CTGGAAGGTGCCACTCCCACTGTCCTTTCCTAATAAAATGAGGAAATTGCATCGCATTGTCTGAGTAGGT
GTCATTCTATTCTGGGGGGTGGGGTGGGGCAGGACAGCAAGGGGGAGGATTGGGAAGACAATAGCAGGCA
TGCTGGGGATGCGGTGGGCTCTATGGCTTCTGAGGCGGAAAGAACCAGCTGGGGCTCTAGGGGGTATCCC
C
[124 nt withheld, positions 8682-8805]
C
[91 nt withheld, positions 8807-8897]
A
[49 nt withheld, positions 8899-8947]
CCTTTGACGTTGGAGTCCACGTTCTTT
[37 nt withheld, positions 8975-9011]
ACCCTATCTCGGTCTATTCTTTTGATTTATAAGGGATTTTGCCGATTTCGGCCTATTGGTTAAAAAATGA
GCTGATTTAACAAAAATTTAACGCGAATTAATTCTGTGGAATGTGTGTCAGTTAGGGTGTGGAAAGTCCC
CAGGCTCCCCAGCAGGCAGAAGTATGCAAAGCATGCATCTCAATTAGTCAGCAACCAGGTGTGGAAAGTC
CCCAGGCTCCCCAGCAGGCAGAAGTATGCAAAGCATGCATCTCAATTAGTCAGCAACCATAGTCCCGCCC
CTAACTCCGCCCATCCCGCCCCTAACTCCGCCCAGTTCCGCCCATTCTCCGCCCCATGGCTGACTAATTT
TTTTTATTTATGCAGAGGCCGAGGCCGCCTCTGCCTCTGAGCTATTCCAGAAGTAGTGAGGAGGCTTTTT
TGGAGGCCTAGGCTTTTGCAAAAAGCTCCCGGGAGCTTGTATATCCATTTTCGGATCTGATCAGCACGTG
TTGACAATTAATCATCGGCATAGTATATCGGCATAGTATAATACGACAAGGTGAGGAACTAAACCATGGC
CAAGTTGACCAGTGCCGTTCCGGTGCTCACCGCGCGCGACGTCGCCGGAGCGGTCGAGTTCTGGACCGAC
CGGCTCGGGTTCTCCCGGGACTTCGTGGAGGACGACTTCGCCGGTGTGGTCCGGGACGACGTGACCCTGT
TCATCAGCGCGGTCCAGGACCAGGTGGTGCCGGACAACACCCTGGCCTGGGTGTGGGTGCGCGGCCTGGA
CGAGCTGTACGCCGAGTGGTCGGAGGTCGTGTCCACGAACTTCCGGGACGCCTCCGGGCCGGCCATGACC
GAGATCGGCGAGCAGCCGTGGGGGCGGGAGTTCGCCCTGCGCGACCCGGCCGGCAACTGCGTGCACTTCG
TGGCCGAGGAGCAGGACTGACACGTGCTACGAGATTTCGATTCCACCGCCGCCTTCTATGAAAGGTTGGG
CTTCGGAATCGTTTTCCGGGACGCCGGCTGGATGATCCTCCAGCGCGGGGATCTCATGCTGGAGTTCTTC
GCCCACCCCAACTTGTTTATTGCAGCTTATAATGGTTACAAATAAAGCAATAGCATCACAAATTTCACAA
ATAAAGCATTTTTTTCACTGCATTCTAGTTGTGGTTTGTCCAAACTCATCAATGTATCTTATCATGTCTG
TATACCGTCGACCTCTAGCTAGAGCTTGGCGTAATCATGGTCATAGCTGTTTCCTGTGTGAAATTGTTAT
CCGCTCACAATTCCACACAACATACGAGCCGGAAGCATAAAGTGTAAAGCCTGGGGTGCCTAATGAGTGA
GCTAACTCACATTAATTGCGTTGCGCTCACTGCCCGCTTTCCAGTCGGGAAACCTGTCGTGCCAGCTGCA
TTAATGAATCGGCCAACGCGCGGGGAGAGGCGGTTTGCGTATTGGGCGCTCTTCCGCTTCCTCGCTCACT
GACTCGCTGCGCTCGGTCGTTCGGCTGCGGCGAGCGGTATCAGCTCACTCAAAGGCGGTAATACGGTTAT
CCACAGAATCAGGGGATAACGCAGGAAAGAACATGTGAGCAAAAGGCCAGCAAAAGGCCAGGAACCGTAA
AAAGGCCGCGTTGCTGGCGTTTTTCCATAGGCTCCGCCCCCCTGACGAGCATCACAAAAATCGACGCTCA
AGTCAGAGGTGGCGAAACCCGACAGGACTATAAAGATACCAGGCGTTTCCCCCTGGAAGCTCCCTCGTGC
GCTCTCCTGTTCCGACCCTGCCGCTTACCGGATACCTGTCCGCCTTTCTCCCTTCGGGAAGCGTGGCGCT
TTCTCATAGCTCACGCTGTAGGTATCTCAGTTCGGTGTAGGTCGTTCGCTCCAAGCTGGGCTGTGTGCAC
GAACCCCCCGTTCAGCCCGACCGCTGCGCCTTATCCGGTAACTATCGTCTTGAGTCCAACCCGGTAAGAC
ACGACTTATCGCCACTGGCAGCAGCCACTGGTAACAGGATTAGCAGAGCGAGGTATGTAGGCGGTGCTAC
AGAGTTCTTGAAGTGGTGGCCTAACTACGGCTACACTAGAAGAACAGTATTTGGTATCTGCGCTCTGCTG
AAGCCAGTTACCTTCGGAAAAAGAGTTGGTAGCTCTTGATCCGGCAAACAAACCACCGCTGGTAGCGGTG
GTTTTTTTGTTTGCAAGCAGCAGATTACGCGCAGAAAAAAAGGATCTCAAGAAGATCCTTTGATCTTTTC
TACGGGGTCTGACGCTCAGTGGAACGAAAACTCACGTTAAGGGATTTTGGTCATGAGATTATCAAAAAGG
ATCTTCACCTAGATCCTTTTAAATTAAAAATGAAGTTTTAAATCAATCTAAAGTATATATGAGTAAACTT
GGTCTGACAGTTACCAATGCTTAATCAGTGAGGCACCTATCTCAGCGATCTGTCTATTTCGTTCATCCAT
AGTTGCCTGACTCCCCGTCGTGTAGATAACTACGATACGGGAGGGCTTACCATCTGGCCCCAGTGCTGCA
ATGATACCGCGAGACCCACGCTCACCGGCTCCAGATTTATCAGCAATAAACCAGCCAGCCGGAAGGGCCG
AGCGCAGAAGTGGTCCTGCAACTTTATCCGCCTCCATCCAGTCTATTAATTGTTGCCGGGAAGCTAGAGT
AAGTAGTTCGCCAGTTAATAGTTTGCGCAACGTTGTTGCCATTGCTACAGGCATCGTGGTGTCACGCTCG
TCGTTTGGTATGGCTTCATTCAGCTCCGGTTCCCAACGATCAAGGCGAGTTACATGATCCCCCATGTTGT
GCAAAAAAGCGGTTAGCTCCTTCGGTCCTCCGATCGTTGTCAGAAGTAAGTTGGCCGCAGTGTTATCACT
CATGGTTATGGCAGCACTGCATAATTCTCTTACTGTCATGCCATCCGTAAGATGCTTTTCTGTGACTGGT
GAGTACTCAACCAAGTCATTCTGAGAATAGTGTATGCGGCGACCGAGTTGCTCTTGCCCGGCGTCAATAC
GGGATAATACCGCGCCACATAGCAGAACTTTAAAAGTGCTCATCATTGGAAAACGTTCTTCGGGGCGAAA
ACTCTCAAGGATCTTACCGCTGTTGAGATCCAGTTCGATGTAACCCACTCGTGCACCCAACTGATCTTCA
GCATCTTTTACTTTCACCAGCGTTTCTGGGTGAGCAAAAACAGGAAGGCAAAATGCCGCAAAAAAGGGAA
TAAGGGCGACACGGAAATGTTGAATACTCATACTCTTCCTTTTTCAATATTATTGAAGCATTTATCAGGG
TTATTGTCTCATGAGCGGATACATATTTGAATGTATTTAGAAAAATAAACAAATAGGGGTTCCGCGCACA
TTTCCCCGAAAAGTGCCACCTGACGTCGACGGATCGGGAGATCTCCCGATCCCCTATGGTGCACTCTCAG
TACAATCTGCTCTGATGCCGCATAGTTAAGCCAGTATCTGCTCCCTGCTTGTGTGTTGGAGGTCGCTGAG
TAGTGCGCGAGCAAAATTTAAGCTACAACAAGGCAAGGCTTGACCGACAATTGCATGAAGAATCTGCTTA
GGGTTAGGCGTTTTGCGCTGCTTCGCGATGTACGGGCCAGATATACGCGTTGACATTGATTATTGACTAG
TTATTAATAGTAATCAATTACGGGGTCATTAGTTCATAGCCCATATATGGAGTTCCGCGTTACATAACTT
ACGGTAAATGGCCCGCCTGGCTGACCGCCCAACGACCCCCGCCCATTGACGTCAATAATGACGTATGTTC
CCATAGTAACGCCAATAGGGACTTTCCATTGACGTCAATGGGTGGAGTATTTACGGTAAACTGCCCACTT
GGCAGTACATCAAGTGTATCATATGCCAAGTACGCCCCCTATTGACGTCAATGACGGTAAATGGCCCGCC
TGGCATTATGCCCAGTACATGACCTTATGGGACTTTCCTACTTGGCAGTACATCTACGTATTAGTCATCG
CTATTACCATGG
Features (pLannotate 1.2.2; 33 found; start..end, strand, type, name):
    217..397     +  LTR            5' LTR (truncated): truncated 5' long terminal repeat (LTR) from HIV-1
    444..569     +  misc_feature   HIV-1 Ψ: packaging signal of human immunodeficiency virus type 1
    553..916     +  CDS            HIV-1 gag (fragment): gag protein from human immunodeficiency virus 1; gag
   1062..1295    +  misc_feature   RRE: The Rev response element (RRE) of HIV-1 allows for Rev-dependent mRNA export from the nucleus to the cytoplasm.
   1672..1772    +  CDS            Rev (fragment): human immunodeficiency virus 1 (HIV-1) Rev protein; rev; enhances nuclear export of unspliced and incompletely spliced viral mRNAs
   1822..1939    +  misc_feature   cPPT/CTS: central polypurine tract and central termination sequence of HIV-1
   1990..2230    +  promoter       U6 promoter: RNA polymerase III promoter for human U6 snRNA
   2260..2335    +  misc_RNA       gRNA scaffold: guide RNA scaffold for the Streptococcus pyogenes CRISPR/Cas9 system
   2353..2371    +  CDS            small t antigen (fragment): SV40 (simian virus 40) small t antigen
   2397..2608    +  promoter       EF-1α core promoter: core promoter for human elongation factor EF-1α
   2633..6736    +  CDS            Cas9: Cas9 (Csn1) endonuclease from the Streptococcus pyogenes Type II CRISPR/Cas system generates RNA-guided double strand breaks in DNA
   6874..7471    +  CDS            PuroR (fragment): puromycin N-acetyltransferase; pac from Streptomyces; confers resistance to puromycin
   7487..8075    +  misc_feature   WPRE: woodchuck hepatitis virus posttranscriptional regulatory element
   8126..8145    +  misc_feature   cPPT/CTS (fragment): central polypurine tract and central termination sequence of HIV-1
   8147..8380    +  LTR            3' LTR (ΔU3): self-inactivating 3' long terminal repeat (LTR) from HIV-1
   8412..8636    +  polyA_signal   bGH poly(A) signal: bovine growth hormone polyadenylation signal
   8640..8661    +  promoter       SV40 promoter (fragment): SV40 enhancer and early promoter
   8682..9110    +  rep_origin     f1 ori (sequence partly withheld): f1 bacteriophage origin of replication; arrow indicates direction of (+) strand synthesis
   9124..9453    +  promoter       SV40 promoter: SV40 enhancer and early promoter
   9501..9548    +  promoter       EM7 promoter: synthetic bacterial promoter&nbsp
   9567..9941    +  CDS            BleoR: antibiotic-binding protein; Sh ble from Streptoalloteichus hindustanus; confers resistance to bleomycin, phleomycin, and Zeocin™
   9951..10076   +  CDS            ble (fragment): BLE_KLEPN - Experimental evidence at protein level: Swiss-Prot protein existence level 1. Binding protein with a strong affinity to the bleomycin family of antibiotics. Binds to CL990; an antimitotic-antibiotic compound. From Klebsiella pneumoniae.
  10071..10192   +  polyA_signal   SV40 poly(A) signal: SV40 polyadenylation signal
  10263..10285   -  protein_bind   lac operator (fragment): The lac repressor binds to the lac operator to inhibit transcription in E. coli. This inhibition can be relieved by adding lactose or isopropyl-β-D-thiogalactopyranoside (IPTG). lac repressor encoded by lacI
  10289..10319   -  promoter       lac promoter: promoter for the E. coli lac operon
  10334..10355   -  protein_bind   CAP binding site: CAP binding activates transcription in the presence of cAMP. E. coli catabolite activator protein
  10368..10460   -  CDS            lacI (fragment): lac repressor; lacI; The lac repressor binds to the lac operator to inhibit transcription in E. coli. This inhibition can be relieved by adding lactose or isopropyl-β-D-thiogalactopyranoside (IPTG).
  10643..11231   -  rep_origin     ori: high-copy-number ColE1/pMB1/pBR322/pUC origin of replication
  11402..12262   -  CDS            AmpR: β-lactamase; bla; confers resistance to ampicillin, carbenicillin, and related antibiotics
  12263..12367   -  promoter       AmpR promoter: bla
  12426..12478   -  misc_feature   bom (fragment): basis of mobility region from pBR322
  12633..13012   +  enhancer       CMV enhancer: human cytomegalovirus immediate early enhancer
  13013..199     +  promoter       CMV promoter (across the origin): human cytomegalovirus (CMV) immediate early promoter
