[The description below was written by a language model from this plasmid's Addgene catalogue record and pLannotate feature annotations shown in this document.]
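Description:
LENTICRISPR-UCK1_sgRNA1 is an all-in-one lentiviral CRISPR/Cas9 knockout plasmid built on the lentiCRISPR v2 backbone and carrying a single guide RNA against human UCK1 (also known as URK1). The guide was cloned into the backbone's BsmBI sites, placing it between the human U6 RNA polymerase III promoter and the Streptococcus pyogenes gRNA scaffold. Immediately downstream, an EF-1α core promoter drives the S. pyogenes Cas9 coding sequence, followed by a puromycin N-acetyltransferase gene for selecting transduced mammalian cells. The feature table does not annotate the linker between Cas9 and the puromycin marker. A WPRE follows this cassette to enhance transcript stability and expression.

The viral framework is HIV-1 derived. A CMV enhancer/promoter sits upstream of a truncated 5' LTR and drives production of the genomic RNA in packaging cells. It is followed by the Ψ packaging signal with a gag fragment, the Rev response element for nuclear export, and the cPPT/CTS. A self-inactivating ΔU3 3' LTR closes the transfer unit, with a bGH polyadenylation signal beyond it. Because the plasmid lacks the viral structural and enzymatic genes, these must be supplied in trans for particle production.

Outside the LTRs, the 13,013 nt plasmid has a high-copy ColE1/pUC origin and AmpR for propagation in E. coli, an f1 origin, and an SV40/EM7-driven bleomycin/Zeocin resistance cassette. The stated purpose is CRISPR/Cas9-mediated gene knockout, and the associated publication concerns salvage of ribose from uridine or RNA to support glycolysis under nutrient limitation.
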