Addgene plasmid #201630: LENTICRISPR-UCK1_sgRNA1
Purpose: CRISPR/Cas9-mediated gene knock-out
Depositing lab: Alexis Jourdain & Vamsi Mootha. Depositing organization: Broad Institute. Publication: Salvage of ribose from uridine or RNA supports glycolysis in nutrient-limited conditions. Skinner OS, Blanco-Fernandez J, Goodman RP, Kawakami A, Shen H, Kemeny LV, Joesch-Cohen L, Rees MG, Roth JA, Fisher DE, Mootha VK, Jourdain AA. Nat Metab. 2023 May;5(5):765-776. doi: 10.1038/s42255-023-00774-2. Epub 2023 May 17. PubMed 37198474.
Backbone
  Vector backbone: lentiCRISPR v2
  Backbone manufacturer: Feng Zhang, Addgene #52961
  Vector type: Lentiviral, CRISPR
  Selectable markers: Puromycin
Growth in bacteria
  Bacterial resistance: Ampicillin, 100 μg/mL
  Growth temperature: 37°C
  Growth strain: NEB Stable
  Copy number: High Copy
Gene/Insert
  Gene/Insert name: UCK1
  gRNA/shRNA sequence: TGTGTCACAAAATCATAGGT
  Species: H. sapiens (human)
  Entrez Gene: UCK1 (a.k.a. URK1)
  Cloning method: Restriction Enzyme; 5′ cloning site BsmBI (unknown if destroyed); 3′ cloning site BsmBI (unknown if destroyed)
Terms and licenses: Academic/Nonprofit Terms; Industry Terms: Not Available to Industry
How to cite: LENTICRISPR-UCK1_sgRNA1 was a gift from Alexis Jourdain & Vamsi Mootha (Addgene plasmid # 201630 ; http://n2t.net/addgene:201630 ; RRID:Addgene_201630)
